LOCUS       Exported 7010 bp ds-DNA circular SYN 12-MAY-2021
DEFINITION  fusion protein of Gaussia luciferase variant superluminescent,
            Leptosphaeria maculans opsin, and enhanced yellow fluorescent
            protein for bioluminescent optogenetics.
ACCESSION   .
VERSION     .
KEYWORDS    pAAV-hSyn-iLMO (slGLuc-Mac-EYFP)
SOURCE      synthetic DNA construct
  ORGANISM  synthetic DNA construct
REFERENCE   1 (bases 1 to 7010)
  AUTHORS   Berglund K, Clissold K, Li HE, Wen L, Park SY, Gleixner J, Klein ME,
            Lu D, Barter JW, Rossi MA, Augustine GJ, Yin HH, Hochgeschwender U
  TITLE     Luminopsins integrate opto- and chemogenetics by using physical and
            biological light sources for opsin activation.
  JOURNAL   Proc Natl Acad Sci U S A. 2016 Jan 19;113(3):E358-67. doi:
            10.1073/pnas.1510899113. Epub 2016 Jan 5.
  PUBMED    26733686
REFERENCE   2 (bases 1 to 7010)
  AUTHORS   .
  TITLE     Direct Submission
  JOURNAL   Exported May 12, 2021 from SnapGene Server 1.1.58
            http://www.snapgene.com
FEATURES             Location/Qualifiers
     source          1..7010
                     /organism="synthetic DNA construct"
                     /mol_type="other DNA"
     repeat_region   5..145
                     /label=AAV2 ITR
                     /note="inverted terminal repeat of adeno-associated virus
                     serotype 2"
     repeat_region   16..145
                     /label=AAV2 ITR
     promoter        190..637
                     /label=hSyn promoter
                     /note="human synapsin I promoter; confers neuron-specific
                     expression (Kugler et al., 2003)"
     regulatory      1278..1287
                     /regulatory_class="other"
                     /note="vertebrate consensus sequence for strong initiation
                     of translation (Kozak, 1987)"
     CDS             2400..3116
                     /codon_start=1
                     /product="the original enhanced GFP (Yang et al., 1996)"
                     /label=EGFP
                     /note="mammalian codon-optimized"
                     /translation="VSKGEELFTGVVPILVELDGDVNGHKFSVSGEGEGDATYGKLTLK
                     FICTTGKLPVPWPTLVTTLTYGVQCFSRYPDHMKQHDFFKSAMPEGYVQERTIFFKDDG
                     NYKTRAEVKFEGDTLVNRIELKGIDFKEDGNILGHKLEYNYNSHNVYIMADKQKNGIKV
                     NFKIRHNIEDGSVQLADHYQQNTPIGDGPVLLPDNHYLSTQSALSKDPNEKRDHMVLLE
                     FVTAAGITLGMDELYK"
     CDS             2400..3113
                     /codon_start=1
                     /product="enhanced GFP"
                     /label=EGFP
                     /translation="VSKGEELFTGVVPILVELDGDVNGHKFSVSGEGEGDATYGKLTLK
                     FICTTGKLPVPWPTLVTTLTYGVQCFSRYPDHMKQHDFFKSAMPEGYVQERTIFFKDDG
                     NYKTRAEVKFEGDTLVNRIELKGIDFKEDGNILGHKLEYNYNSHNVYIMADKQKNGIKV
                     NFKIRHNIEDGSVQLADHYQQNTPIGDGPVLLPDNHYLSTQSALSKDPNEKRDHMVLLE
                     FVTAAGITLGMDELYK"
     primer_bind     complement(2442..2463)
                     /label=EGFP-N
                     /note="EGFP, reverse primer"
     primer_bind     complement(2703..2722)
                     /label=EXFP-R
                     /note="For distinguishing EGFP variants, reverse primer"
     primer_bind     3050..3071
                     /label=EGFP-C
                     /note="EGFP, forward primer"
     misc_feature    3141..3729
                     /label=WPRE
                     /note="woodchuck hepatitis virus posttranscriptional
                     regulatory element"
     primer_bind     complement(3194..3214)
                     /label=WPRE-R
                     /note="WPRE, reverse primer"
     CDS             complement(3612..3623)
                     /codon_start=1
                     /product="Factor Xa recognition and cleavage site"
                     /label=Factor Xa site
                     /translation="IEGR"
     polyA_signal    3761..4237
                     /label=hGH poly(A) signal
                     /note="human growth hormone polyadenylation signal"
     primer_bind     complement(3960..3979)
                     /label=hGH-PA-R
                     /note="Human growth hormone terminator, reverse primer"
     repeat_region   4277..4417
                     /label=AAV2 ITR
                     /note="inverted terminal repeat of adeno-associated virus
                     serotype 2"
     repeat_region   4277..4406
                     /label=AAV2 ITR
     rep_origin      4492..4947
                     /direction=RIGHT
                     /label=f1 ori
                     /note="f1 bacteriophage origin of replication; arrow
                     indicates direction of (+) strand synthesis"
     primer_bind     complement(4579..4598)
                     /label=F1ori-R
                     /note="F1 origin, reverse primer"
     primer_bind     4789..4810
                     /label=F1ori-F
                     /note="F1 origin, forward primer"
     primer_bind     complement(4964..4983)
                     /label=pRS-marker
                     /note="pRS vectors, use to sequence yeast selectable
                     marker"
     primer_bind     5083..5105
                     /label=pGEX 3'
                     /note="pGEX vectors, reverse primer"
     primer_bind     complement(5143..5161)
                     /label=pBRforEco
                     /note="pBR322 vectors, upsteam of EcoRI site, forward
                     primer"
     promoter        5229..5333
                     /gene="bla"
                     /label=AmpR promoter
     CDS             5334..6194
                     /codon_start=1
                     /gene="bla"
                     /product="beta-lactamase"
                     /label=AmpR
                     /note="confers resistance to ampicillin, carbenicillin, and
                     related antibiotics"
                     /translation="MSIQHFRVALIPFFAAFCLPVFAHPETLVKVKDAEDQLGARVGYI
                     ELDLNSGKILESFRPEERFPMMSTFKVLLCGAVLSRIDAGQEQLGRRIHYSQNDLVEYS
                     PVTEKHLTDGMTVRELCSAAITMSDNTAANLLLTTIGGPKELTAFLHNMGDHVTRLDRW
                     EPELNEAIPNDERDTTMPVAMATTLRKLLTGELLTLASRQQLIDWMEADKVAGPLLRSA
                     LPAGWFIADKSGAGERGSRGIIAALGPDGKPSRIVVIYTTGSQATMDERNRQIAEIGAS
                     LIKHW"
     primer_bind     complement(5552..5571)
                     /label=Amp-R
                     /note="Ampicillin resistance gene, reverse primer"
     rep_origin      6365..6953
                     /direction=RIGHT
                     /label=ori
                     /note="high-copy-number ColE1/pMB1/pBR322/pUC origin of
                     replication"
     primer_bind     6854..6873
                     /label=pBR322ori-F
                     /note="pBR322 origin, forward primer"
ORIGIN
        1 atgtcctgca ggcagctgcg cgctcgctcg ctcactgagg ccgcccgggc aaagcccggg
       61 cgtcgggcga cctttggtcg cccggcctca gtgagcgagc gagcgcgcag agagggagtg
      121 gccaactcca tcactagggg ttcctgcggc cgcacgcgtg tgtctagact gcagagggcc
      181 ctgcgtatga gtgcaagtgg gttttaggac caggatgagg cggggtgggg gtgcctacct
      241 gacgaccgac cccgacccac tggacaagca cccaaccccc attccccaaa ttgcgcatcc
      301 cctatcagag agggggaggg gaaacaggat gcggcgaggc gcgtgcgcac tgccagcttc
      361 agcaccgcgg acagtgcctt cgcccccgcc tggcggcgcg cgccaccgcc gcctcagcac
      421 tgaaggcgcg ctgacgtcac tcgccggtcc cccgcaaact ccccttcccg gccaccttgg
      481 tcgcgtccgc gccgccgccg gcccagccgg accgcaccac gcgaggcgcg agataggggg
      541 gcacgggcgc gaccatctgc gctgcggcgc cggcgactca gcgctgcctc agtctgcggt
      601 gggcagcgga ggagtcgtgt cgtgcctgag agcgcagtcg agaaggtacc ggatcctcta
      661 gagtcgagct caagcttggc accatgggag tcaaagttct gtttgccctg atctgcatcg
      721 ctgtggccga ggccaagccc accgagaaca acgaagactt caacatcgtg gccgtggcca
      781 gcaacttcgc gaccacggat ctcgatgctg accgcgggaa gttgcccggc aagaagctgc
      841 cgctggaggt gctcaaagag atggaagcca atgcccggaa agctggctgc accaggggct
      901 gtctgatctg cctgtcccac atcaagtgca cgcccaagat gaagaagtgg ctgccaggac
      961 gctgccacac ctacgaaggc gacaaagagt ccgcacaggg cggcataggc gaggcgatcg
     1021 tcgacattcc tgagattcct gggttcaagg acttggagcc catggagcag ttcatcgcac
     1081 aggtcgatct gtgtgtggac tgcacaactg gctgcctcaa agggcttgcc aacgtgcagt
     1141 gttctgacct gctcaagaag tggctgccgc aacgctgtgc gacctttgcc agcaagatcc
     1201 agggccaggt ggacaagatc aagggggccg gtggtgacgg cgacccacta gtccagtgtg
     1261 gtggaattgc cggatctgcc accatgggga cctggatgct gacgaaggct cgcgaggctg
     1321 tgagcagcca cagtgccctg ctcagaagcc ccaagctcgt caatcaagct ggttctccat
     1381 ttgcactcag gagcacgggc aggcgagtgg cccctagttc tgggggcagc gggggatccg
     1441 ccaccatgat cgtggaccag ttcgaggagg tgctgatgaa gaccagccag ctgttcccac
     1501 tgccaaccgc tacccagagc gcccagccaa cccacgtggc ccccgtgcca accgtgctgc
     1561 ccgacacccc catctacgag accgtgggcg acagcggcag caagaccctg tgggtggtgt
     1621 tcgtgctgat gctgatcgcc agcgccgcct tcaccgccct gagctggaag atccccgtga
     1681 acaggaggct gtaccacgtg atcaccacca tcatcaccct gaccgccgcc ctgagctact
     1741 tcgctatggc taccggccac ggagtggccc tgaacaagat cgtgatcagg acccagcacg
     1801 accacgtgcc cgacacctac gagaccgtgt accgacaggt gtactacgcc aggtacatcg
     1861 actgggctat caccacccca ctgctgctgc tggacctggg actgctggct ggaatgagcg
     1921 gagcccacat cttcatggcc atcgtggctg acctgatcat ggtgctgacc ggcctgttcg
     1981 ctgctttcgg cagcgaggga accccacaga agtggggatg gtacaccatc gcctgcatcg
     2041 cctacatctt cgtggtgtgg cacctggtgc tgaacggcgg cgccaacgcc agggtgaagg
     2101 gcgagaagct gaggagcttc ttcgtggcca tcggagctta caccctgatc ctgtggaccg
     2161 cttacccaat cgtgtgggga ctggctgacg gagctaggaa gatcggagtg gacggagaga
     2221 tcatcgctta cgctgtgctg gacgtgctgg ctaagggagt gttcggagct tggctgctgg
     2281 tgacccacgc caacctgagg gagagcgacg tggagctgaa cggcttctgg gccaacggcc
     2341 tgaacaggga gggcgccatc aggatcggcg aggacgacgg cgcccgaccg gtagtagcag
     2401 tgagcaaggg cgaggagctg ttcaccgggg tggtgcccat cctggtcgag ctggacggcg
     2461 acgtaaacgg ccacaagttc agcgtgtccg gcgagggcga gggcgatgcc acctacggca
     2521 agctgaccct gaagttcatc tgcaccaccg gcaagctgcc cgtgccctgg cccaccctcg
     2581 tgaccaccct gacctacggc gtgcagtgct tcagccgcta ccccgaccac atgaagcagc
     2641 acgacttctt caagtccgcc atgcccgaag gctacgtcca ggagcgcacc atcttcttca
     2701 aggacgacgg caactacaag acccgcgccg aggtgaagtt cgagggcgac accctggtga
     2761 accgcatcga gctgaagggc atcgacttca aggaggacgg caacatcctg gggcacaagc
     2821 tggagtacaa ctacaacagc cacaacgtct atatcatggc cgacaagcag aagaacggca
     2881 tcaaggtgaa cttcaagatc cgccacaaca tcgaggacgg cagcgtgcag ctcgccgacc
     2941 actaccagca gaacaccccc atcggcgacg gccccgtgct gctgcccgac aaccactacc
     3001 tgagcaccca gtccgccctg agcaaagacc ccaacgagaa gcgcgatcac atggtcctgc
     3061 tggagttcgt gaccgccgcc gggatcactc tcggcatgga cgagctgtac aagtaagaat
     3121 tcgatatcaa gcttatcgat aatcaacctc tggattacaa aatttgtgaa agattgactg
     3181 gtattcttaa ctatgttgct ccttttacgc tatgtggata cgctgcttta atgcctttgt
     3241 atcatgctat tgcttcccgt atggctttca ttttctcctc cttgtataaa tcctggttgc
     3301 tgtctcttta tgaggagttg tggcccgttg tcaggcaacg tggcgtggtg tgcactgtgt
     3361 ttgctgacgc aacccccact ggttggggca ttgccaccac ctgtcagctc ctttccggga
     3421 ctttcgcttt ccccctccct attgccacgg cggaactcat cgccgcctgc cttgcccgct
     3481 gctggacagg ggctcggctg ttgggcactg acaattccgt ggtgttgtcg gggaaatcat
     3541 cgtcctttcc ttggctgctc gcctgtgttg ccacctggat tctgcgcggg acgtccttct
     3601 gctacgtccc ttcggccctc aatccagcgg accttccttc ccgcggcctg ctgccggctc
     3661 tgcggcctct tccgcgtctt cgccttcgcc ctcagacgag tcggatctcc ctttgggccg
     3721 cctccccgca tcgataccga gcgctgctcg agagatctac gggtggcatc cctgtgaccc
     3781 ctccccagtg cctctcctgg ccctggaagt tgccactcca gtgcccacca gccttgtcct
     3841 aataaaatta agttgcatca ttttgtctga ctaggtgtcc ttctataata ttatggggtg
     3901 gaggggggtg gtatggagca aggggcaagt tgggaagaca acctgtaggg cctgcggggt
     3961 ctattgggaa ccaagctgga gtgcagtggc acaatcttgg ctcactgcaa tctccgcctc
     4021 ctgggttcaa gcgattctcc tgcctcagcc tcccgagttg ttgggattcc aggcatgcat
     4081 gaccaggctc agctaatttt tgtttttttg gtagagacgg ggtttcacca tattggccag
     4141 gctggtctcc aactcctaat ctcaggtgat ctacccacct tggcctccca aattgctggg
     4201 attacaggcg tgaaccactg ctcccttccc tgtccttctg attttgtagg taaccacgtg
     4261 cggaccgagc ggccgcagga acccctagtg atggagttgg ccactccctc tctgcgcgct
     4321 cgctcgctca ctgaggccgg gcgaccaaag gtcgcccgac gcccgggctt tgcccgggcg
     4381 gcctcagtga gcgagcgagc gcgcagctgc ctgcaggggc gcctgatgcg gtattttctc
     4441 cttacgcatc tgtgcggtat ttcacaccgc atannnnnnn nnnnnnnnnn nnnnnnnnnn
     4501 nnnnnnnnnn nnnnnnnnnn nnnnnnnnnn nnnnnnnnnn nnnnnnnnnn nnnnnnnnnn
     4561 nnnnnnnnnn nnnnnnnnnn nnnnnnnnnn nnnnnnnnnn nnnnnnnnnn nnnnncnnnn
     4621 nnnnnnnnnn nnnnnnnnnn nnnnnnnnnn nnnnnnnnnn nnnnnnnnnn nnnnnnnnnn
     4681 nnnnnnnnnn nnnnnnnnnn nnnnnnnnnn nnnnnnnnnn nnnnnnnnnn nnnnnnnnnn
     4741 nnnnnnnnnn nnnnnnncct ttgacgttgg agtccacgtt ctttaatagt ggactcttgt
     4801 tccaaactgg aacaacactc aaccctatct cgggctattc ttttgattta taagggattt
     4861 tgccgatttc ggcctattgg ttaaaaaatg agctgattta acaaaaattt aacgcgaatt
     4921 ttaacaaaat attaacgttt acaattttat ggtgcactct cagtacaatc tgctctgatg
     4981 ccgcatagtt aagccagccc cgacacccgc caacacccgc tgacgcgccc tgacgggctt
     5041 gtctgctccc ggcatccgct tacagacaag ctgtgaccgt ctccgggagc tgcatgtgtc
     5101 agaggttttc accgtcatca ccgaaacgcg cgagacgaaa gggcctcgtg atacgcctat
     5161 ttttataggt taatgtcatg ataataatgg tttcttagac gtcaggtggc acttttcggg
     5221 gaaatgtgcg cggaacccct atttgtttat ttttctaaat acattcaaat atgtatccgc
     5281 tcatgagaca ataaccctga taaatgcttc aataatattg aaaaaggaag agtatgagta
     5341 ttcaacattt ccgtgtcgcc cttattccct tttttgcggc attttgcctt cctgtttttg
     5401 ctcacccaga aacgctggtg aaagtaaaag atgctgaaga tcagttgggt gcacgagtgg
     5461 gttacatcga actggatctc aacagcggta agatccttga gagttttcgc cccgaagaac
     5521 gttttccaat gatgagcact tttaaagttc tgctatgtgg cgcggtatta tcccgtattg
     5581 acgccgggca agagcaactc ggtcgccgca tacactattc tcagaatgac ttggttgagt
     5641 actcaccagt cacagaaaag catcttacgg atggcatgac agtaagagaa ttatgcagtg
     5701 ctgccataac catgagtgat aacactgcgg ccaacttact tctgacaacg atcggaggac
     5761 cgaaggagct aaccgctttt ttgcacaaca tgggggatca tgtaactcgc cttgatcgtt
     5821 gggaaccgga gctgaatgaa gccataccaa acgacgagcg tgacaccacg atgcctgtag
     5881 caatggcaac aacgttgcgc aaactattaa ctggcgaact acttactcta gcttcccggc
     5941 aacaattaat agactggatg gaggcggata aagttgcagg accacttctg cgctcggccc
     6001 ttccggctgg ctggtttatt gctgataaat ctggagccgg tgagcgtggg tctcgcggta
     6061 tcattgcagc actggggcca gatggtaagc cctcccgtat cgtagttatc tacacgacgg
     6121 ggagtcaggc aactatggat gaacgaaata gacagatcgc tgagataggt gcctcactga
     6181 ttaagcattg gtaactgtca gaccaagttt actcatatat actttagatt gatttaaaac
     6241 ttcattttta atttaaaagg atctaggtga agatcctttt tgataatctc atgaccaaaa
     6301 tcccttaacg tgagttttcg ttccactgag cgtcagaccc cgtagaaaag atcaaaggat
     6361 cttcttgaga tccttttttt ctgcgcgtaa tctgctgctt gcaaacaaaa aaaccaccgc
     6421 taccagcggt ggtttgtttg ccggatcaag agctaccaac tctttttccg aaggtaactg
     6481 gcttcagcag agcgcagata ccaaatactg tccttctagt gtagccgtag ttaggccacc
     6541 acttcaagaa ctctgtagca ccgcctacat acctcgctct gctaatcctg ttaccagtgg
     6601 ctgctgccag tggcgataag tcgtgtctta ccgggttgga ctcaagacga tagttaccgg
     6661 ataaggcgca gcggtcgggc tgaacggggg gttcgtgcac acagcccagc ttggagcgaa
     6721 cgacctacac cgaactgaga tacctacagc gtgagctatg agaaagcgcc acgcttcccg
     6781 aagggagaaa ggcggacagg tatccggtaa gcggcagggt cggaacagga gagcgcacga
     6841 gggagcttcc agggggaaac gcctggtatc tttatagtcc tgtcgggttt cgccacctct
     6901 gacttgagcg tcgatttttg tgatgctcgt caggggggcg gagcctatgg aaaaacgcca
     6961 gcaacgcggc ctttttacgg ttcctggcct tttgctggcc ttttgctcac
//
