>Addgene plasmid #114100 | pAAV-hSyn-iLMO (slGLuc-Mac-EYFP) | addgene full sequence | sequence record 252513 | Addgene NGS Result
ATGTCCTGCAGGCAGCTGCGCGCTCGCTCGCTCACTGAGGCCGCCCGGGCGTCGGGCGACCTTTGGTCGC
CCGGCCTCAGTGAGCGAGCGAGCGCGCAGAGAGGGAGTGGCCAACTCCATCACTAGGGGTTCCTGCGGCC
GCACGCGTGTGTCTAGACTGCAGAGGGCCCTGCGTATGAGTGCAAGTGGGTTTTAGGACCAGGATGAGGC
GGGGTGGGGGTGCCTACCTGACGACCGACCCCGACCCACTGGACAAGCACCCAACCCCCATTCCCCAAAT
TGCGCATCCCCTATCAGAGAGGGGGAGGGGAAACAGGATGCGGCGAGGCGCGTGCGCACTGCCAGCTTCA
GCACCGCGGACAGTGCCTTCGCCCCCGCCTGGCGGCGCGCGCCACCGCCGCCTCAGCACTGAAGGCGCGC
TGACGTCACTCGCCGGTCCCCCGCAAACTCCCCTTCCCGGCCACCTTGGTCGCGTCCGCGCCGCCGCCGG
CCCAGCCGGACCGCACCACGCGAGGCGCGAGATAGGGGGGCACGGGCGCGACCATCTGCGCTGCGGCGCC
GGCGACTCAGCGCTGCCTCAGTCTGCGGTGGGCAGCGGAGGAGTCGTGTCGTGCCTGAGAGCGCAGTCGA
GAAGGTACCGGATCCAAGCTTGCCACCATGGGAGTCAAAGTTCTGTTTGCCCTGATCTGCATCGCTGTGG
CCGAGGCCAAGCCCACCGAGAACAACGAAGACTTCAACATCGTGGCCGTGGCCAGCAACTTCGCGACCAC
GGATCTCGATGCTGACCGCGGGAAGTTGCCCGGCAAGAAGCTGCCGCTGGAGGTGCTCAAAGAGATGGAA
GCCAATGCCCGGAAAGCTGGCTGCACCAGGGGCTGTCTGATCTGCCTGTCCCACATCAAGTGCACGCCCA
AGATGAAGAAGTGGCTGCCAGGACGCTGCCACACCTACGAAGGCGACAAAGAGTCCGCACAGGGCGGCAT
AGGCGAGGCGATCGTCGACATTCCTGAGATTCCTGGGTTCAAGGACTTGGAGCCCATGGAGCAGTTCATC
GCACAGGTCGATCTGTGTGTGGACTGCACAACTGGCTGCCTCAAAGGGCTTGCCAACGTGCAGTGTTCTG
ACCTGCTCAAGAAGTGGCTGCCGCAACGCTGTGCGACCTTTGCCAGCAAGATCCAGGGCCAGGTGGACAA
GATCAAGGGGGCCGGTGGTGACGGCGACCCACTAGTCCAGTGTGGTGGAATTGCCGGATCTGCCACCATG
GGGACCTGGATGCTGACGAAGGCTCGCGAGGCTGTGAGCAGCCACAGTGCCCTGCTCAGAAGCCCCAAGC
TCGTCAATCAAGCTGGTTCTCCATTTGCACTCAGGAGCACGGGCAGGCGAGTGGCCCCTAGTTCTGGGGG
CAGCGGGGGATCCGCCACCATGATCGTGGACCAGTTCGAGGAGGTGCTGATGAAGACCAGCCAGCTGTTC
CCACTGCCAACCGCTACCCAGAGCGCCCAGCCAACCCACGTGGCCCCCGTGCCAACCGTGCTGCCCGACA
CCCCCATCTACGAGACCGTGGGCGACAGCGGCAGCAAGACCCTGTGGGTGGTGTTCGTGCTGATGCTGAT
CGCCAGCGCCGCCTTCACCGCCCTGAGCTGGAAGATCCCCGTGAACAGGAGGCTGTACCACGTGATCACC
ACCATCATCACCCTGACCGCCGCCCTGAGCTACTTCGCTATGGCTACCGGCCACGGAGTGGCCCTGAACA
AGATCGTGATCAGGACCCAGCACGACCACGTGCCCGACACCTACGAGACCGTGTACCGACAGGTGTACTA
CGCCAGGTACATCGACTGGGCTATCACCACCCCACTGCTGCTGCTGGACCTGGGACTGCTGGCTGGAATG
AGCGGAGCCCACATCTTCATGGCCATCGTGGCTGACCTGATCATGGTGCTGACCGGCCTGTTCGCTGCTT
TCGGCAGCGAGGGAACCCCACAGAAGTGGGGATGGTACACCATCGCCTGCATCGCCTACATCTTCGTGGT
GTGGCACCTGGTGCTGAACGGCGGCGCCAACGCCAGGGTGAAGGGCGAGAAGCTGAGGAGCTTCTTCGTG
GCCATCGGAGCTTACACCCTGATCCTGTGGACCGCTTACCCAATCGTGTGGGGACTGGCTGACGGAGCTA
GGAAGATCGGAGTGGACGGAGAGATCATCGCTTACGCTGTGCTGGACGTGCTGGCTAAGGGAGTGTTCGG
AGCTTGGCTGCTGGTGACCCACGCCAACCTGAGGGAGAGCGACGTGGAGCTGAACGGCTTCTGGGCCAAC
GGCCTGAACAGGGAGGGCGCCATCAGGATCGGCGAGGACGACGGCGCCCGACCGGTAGTAGCAGTGAGCA
AGGCGGCCGCCAAGAGCAGGATCACCAGCGAGGGCGAGTACATCCCCCTGGACCAGATCGACATCAACGT
GGTGAGCAAGGGCGAGGAGCTGTTCACCGGGGTGGTGCCCATCCTGGTCGAGCTGGACGGCGACGTAAAC
GGCCACAAGTTCAGCGTGTCCGGCGAGGGCGAGGGCGATGCCACCTACGGCAAGCTGACCCTGAAGTTCA
TCTGCACCACCGGCAAGCTGCCCGTGCCCTGGCCCACCCTCGTGACCACCTTCGGCTACGGCCTGCAGTG
CTTCGCCCGCTACCCCGACCACATGAAGCAGCACGACTTCTTCAAGTCCGCCATGCCCGAAGGCTACGTC
CAGGAGCGCACCATCTTCTTCAAGGACGACGGCAACTACAAGACCCGCGCCGAGGTGAAGTTCGAGGGCG
ACACCCTGGTGAACCGCATCGAGCTGAAGGGCATCGACTTCAAGGAGGACGGCAACATCCTGGGGCACAA
GCTGGAGTACAACTACAACAGCCACAACGTCTATATCATGGCCGACAAGCAGAAGAACGGCATCAAGGTG
AACTTCAAGATCCGCCACAACATCGAGGACGGCAGCGTGCAGCTCGCCGACCACTACCAGCAGAACACCC
CCATCGGCGACGGCCCCGTGCTGCTGCCCGACAACCACTACCTGAGCTACCAGTCCGCCCTGAGCAAAGA
CCCCAACGAGAAGCGCGATCACATGGTCCTGCTGGAGTTCGTGACCGCCGCCGGGATCACTCTCGGCATG
GACGAGCTGTACAAGTTCTGCTACGAGAACGAGGTGTAATGAGAATTCGATATCAAGCTTATCGATAATC
AACCTCTGGATTACAAAATTTGTGAAAGATTGACTGGTATTCTTAACTATGTTGCTCCTTTTACGCTATG
TGGATACGCTGCTTTAATGCCTTTGTATCATGCTATTGCTTCCCGTATGGCTTTCATTTTCTCCTCCTTG
TATAAATCCTGGTTGCTGTCTCTTTATGAGGAGTTGTGGCCCGTTGTCAGGCAACGTGGCGTGGTGTGCA
CTGTGTTTGCTGACGCAACCCCCACTGGTTGGGGCATTGCCACCACCTGTCAGCTCCTTTCCGGGACTTT
CGCTTTCCCCCTCCCTATTGCCACGGCGGAACTCATCGCCGCCTGCCTTGCCCGCTGCTGGACAGGGGCT
CGGCTGTTGGGCACTGACAATTCCGTGGTGTTGTCGGGGAAATCATCGTCCTTTCCTTGGCTGCTCGCCT
ATGTTGCCACCTGGATTCTGCGCGGGACGTCCTTCTGCTACGTCCCTTCGGCCCTCAATCCAGCGGACCT
TCCTTCCCGCGGCCTGCTGCCGGCTCTGCGGCCTCTTCCGCGTCTTCGCCTTCGCCCTCAGACGAGTCGG
ATCTCCCTTTGGGCCGCCTCCCCGCATCGATACCGAGCGCTGCTCGAGAGATCTACGGGTGGCATCCCTG
TGACCCCTCCCCAGTGCCTCTCCTGGCCCTGGAAGTTGCCACTCCAGTGCCCACCAGCCTTGTCCTAATA
AAATTAAGTTGCATCATTTTGTCTGACTAGGTGTCCTTCTATAATATTATGGGGTGGAGGGGGGTGGTAT
GGAGCAAGGGGCAAGTTGGGAAGACAACCTGTAGGGCCTGCGGGGTCTATTGGGAACCAAGCTGGAGTGC
AGTGGCACAATCTTGGCTCACTGCAATCTCCGCCTCCTGGGTTCAAGCGATTCTCCTGCCTCAGCCTCCC
GAGTTGTTGGGATTCCAGGCATGCATGACCAGGCTCAGCTAATTTTTGTTTTTTTGGTAGAGACGGGGTT
TCACCATATTGGCCAGGCTGGTCTCCAACTCCTAATCTCAGGTGATCTACCCACCTTGGCCTCCCAAATT
GCTGGGATTACAGGCGTGAACCACTGCTCCCTTCCCTGTCCTTCTGATTTTGTAGGTAACCACGTGCGGA
CCGAGCGGCCGCAGGAACCCCTAGTGATGGAGTTGGCCACTCCCTCTCTGCGCGCTCGCTCGCTCACTGA
GGCCGGGCGACCAAAGGTCGCCCGACGCCCGGGCTTTGCCCGGGCGGCCTCAGTGAGCGAGCGAGCGCGC
AGCTGCCTGCAGGGGCGCCTGATGCGGTATTTTCTCCTTACGCATCTGTGCGGTATTTCACACCGCATA
[95 nt withheld, positions 4550-4644]
T
[46 nt withheld, positions 4646-4691]
C
[141 nt withheld, positions 4693-4833]
CCTTTGACGTTGGAGTCCACGTTCTTTAATAGTGGACTCTTGTTCCAAACTGGAACAACACTCAACTCTA
TCTCGGGCTATTCTTTTGATTTATAAGGGATTTTGCCGATTTCGGTCTATTGGTTAAAAAATGAGCTGAT
TTAACAAAAATTTAACGCGAATTTTAACAAAATATTAACGTTTACAATTTTATGGTGCACTCTCAGTACA
ATCTGCTCTGATGCCGCATAGTTAAGCCAGCCCCGACACCCGCCAACACCCGCTGACGCGCCCTGACGGG
CTTGTCTGCTCCCGGCATCCGCTTACAGACAAGCTGTGACCGTCTCCGGGAGCTGCATGTGTCAGAGGTT
TTCACCGTCATCACCGAAACGCGCGAGACGAAAGGGCCTCGTGATACGCCTATTTTTATAGGTTAATGTC
ATGATAATAATGGTTTCTTAGACGTCAGGTGGCACTTTTCGGGGAAATGTGCGCGGAACCCCTATTTGTT
TATTTTTCTAAATACATTCAAATATGTATCCGCTCATGAGACAATAACCCTGATAAATGCTTCAATAATA
TTGAAAAAGGAAGAGTATGAGTATTCAACATTTCCGTGTCGCCCTTATTCCCTTTTTTGCGGCATTTTGC
CTTCCTGTTTTTGCTCACCCAGAAACGCTGGTGAAAGTAAAAGATGCTGAAGATCAGTTGGGTGCACGAG
TGGGTTACATCGAACTGGATCTCAACAGCGGTAAGATCCTTGAGAGTTTTCGCCCCGAAGAACGTTTTCC
AATGATGAGCACTTTTAAAGTTCTGCTATGTGGCGCGGTATTATCCCGTATTGACGCCGGGCAAGAGCAA
CTCGGTCGCCGCATACACTATTCTCAGAATGACTTGGTTGAGTACTCACCAGTCACAGAAAAGCATCTTA
CGGATGGCATGACAGTAAGAGAATTATGCAGTGCTGCCATAACCATGAGTGATAACACTGCGGCCAACTT
ACTTCTGACAACGATCGGAGGACCGAAGGAGCTAACCGCTTTTTTGCACAACATGGGGGATCATGTAACT
CGCCTTGATCGTTGGGAACCGGAGCTGAATGAAGCCATACCAAACGACGAGCGTGACACCACGATGCCTG
TAGCAATGGCAACAACGTTGCGCAAACTATTAACTGGCGAACTACTTACTCTAGCTTCCCGGCAACAATT
AATAGACTGGATGGAGGCGGATAAAGTTGCAGGACCACTTCTGCGCTCGGCCCTTCCGGCTGGCTGGTTT
ATTGCTGATAAATCTGGAGCCGGTGAGCGTGGGTCTCGCGGTATCATTGCAGCACTGGGGCCAGATGGTA
AGCCCTCCCGTATCGTAGTTATCTACACGACGGGGAGTCAGGCAACTATGGATGAACGAAATAGACAGAT
CGCTGAGATAGGTGCCTCACTGATTAAGCATTGGTAACTGTCAGACCAAGTTTACTCATATATACTTTAG
ATTGATTTAAAACTTCATTTTTAATTTAAAAGGATCTAGGTGAAGATCCTTTTTGATAATCTCATGACCA
AAATCCCTTAACGTGAGTTTTCGTTCCACTGAGCGTCAGACCCCGTAGAAAAGATCAAAGGATCTTCTTG
AGATCCTTTTTTTCTGCGCGTAATCTGCTGCTTGCAAACAAAAAAACCACCGCTACCAGCGGTGGTTTGT
TTGCCGGATCAAGAGCTACCAACTCTTTTTCCGAAGGTAACTGGCTTCAGCAGAGCGCAGATACCAAATA
CTGTTCTTCTAGTGTAGCCGTAGTTAGGCCACCACTTCAAGAACTCTGTAGCACCGCCTACATACCTCGC
TCTGCTAATCCTGTTACCAGTGGCTGCTGCCAGTGGCGATAAGTCGTGTCTTACCGGGTTGGACTCAAGA
CGATAGTTACCGGATAAGGCGCAGCGGTCGGGCTGAACGGGGGGTTCGTGCACACAGCCCAGCTTGGAGC
GAACGACCTACACCGAACTGAGATACCTACAGCGTGAGCTATGAGAAAGCGCCACGCTTCCCGAAGGGAG
AAAGGCGGACAGGTATCCGGTAAGCGGCAGGGTCGGAACAGGAGAGCGCACGAGGGAGCTTCCAGGGGGA
AACGCCTGGTATCTTTATAGTCCTGTCGGGTTTCGCCACCTCTGACTTGAGCGTCGATTTTTGTGATGCT
CGTCAGGGGGGCGGAGCCTATGGAAAAACGCCAGCAACGCGGCCTTTTTACGGTTCCTGGCCTTTTGCTG
GCCTTTTGCTCAC
Features (pLannotate 1.2.2; 19 found; start..end, strand, type, name):
     16..43      +  repeat_region  AAV2 ITR (fragment): inverted terminal repeat of adeno-associated virus serotype 2 inverted
     72..99      +  repeat_region  AAV2 ITR (fragment): inverted terminal repeat of adeno-associated virus serotype 2 inverted
    179..626     +  promoter       hSyn promoter: human synapsin I promoter; confers neuron-specific expression (Kügler et al., 2003)
    658..1212    +  CDS            hGLuc: secreted Gaussia luciferase human codon-optimized
   1256..1404    +  promoter       CaMKII promoter (fragment): promoter for the mouse calcium/calmodulin-dependent kinase II α subunit
   1486..2352    +  CDS            nop-1: NOP1_NEUCR - Experimental evidence at protein level: Swiss-Prot protein existence level 1. Could facilitate a sensory photoresponse. From Neurospora crassa (strain ATCC 24698 / 74-OR23-1A / CBS 708.71 / DSM 1257 / FGSC 987).
   2392..2451    +  CDS            KCNJ2 (fragment): KCNJ2_HUMAN - Also known as IRK1. Experimental evidence at protein level: Swiss-Prot protein existence level 1. Probably participates in establishing action potential waveform and excitability of neuronal and muscle tissues. Inward rectifier potassium channels are characterized by a greater tendency to allow potassium to flow into the cell rather than out of it. Their voltage dependence is regulated by the concentration of extracellular potassium; as external potassium is raised, the voltage range of the channel opening shifts to more positive voltages. The inward rectification is mainly due t
   2450..3166    +  CDS            EYFP: enhanced YFP mammalian codon-optimized
   3193..3217    +  misc_feature   MCS (fragment): pBluescript multiple cloning site
   3217..3805    +  misc_feature   WPRE: woodchuck hepatitis virus posttranscriptional regulatory element
   3837..4313    +  polyA_signal   hGH poly(A) signal: human growth hormone polyadenylation signal
   4353..4493    +  repeat_region  AAV2 ITR: inverted terminal repeat of adeno-associated virus serotype 2 inverted
   4498..4549    -  misc_feature   bom (fragment): basis of mobility region from pBR322
   4568..5023    +  rep_origin     f1 ori (sequence partly withheld): f1 bacteriophage origin of replication; arrow indicates direction of (+) strand synthesis
   5024..5073    -  misc_feature   bom (fragment): basis of mobility region from pBR322
   5175..5210    -  CDS            rop (fragment): Rop protein, which maintains plasmids at low copy number; rop
   5305..5409    +  promoter       AmpR promoter: bla
   5410..6270    +  CDS            AmpR: β-lactamase; bla; confers resistance to ampicillin, carbenicillin, and related antibiotics
   6441..7029    +  rep_origin     ori: high-copy-number ColE1/pMB1/pBR322/pUC origin of replication
