[The description below was written by a language model from this plasmid's Addgene catalogue record, the feature table of its GenBank file and pLannotate feature annotations shown in this document.]
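Description:
pAAV-hSyn-iLMO (slGLuc-Mac-EYFP) is an adeno-associated virus transfer plasmid for neuron-targeted mammalian expression of an inhibitory luminopsin. It is built on a pAAV backbone and has a recorded size of about 7.0 kb. In bacteria it is maintained through a ColE1/pUC-type origin and selected by an ampicillin resistance (beta-lactamase) cassette. An f1 phage origin is also present. The catalogue lists it as low copy, propagated in a recombination-deficient strain, which is common for ITR-containing plasmids. The expression cassette lies between two AAV2 inverted terminal repeats, which allow the intervening DNA to be packaged into recombinant AAV particles when rep/cap and helper functions are supplied in trans.

Within the ITRs, the human synapsin I promoter restricts expression to neurons. It drives a single fusion open reading frame made of the "superluminescent" Gaussia luciferase variant, the Leptosphaeria maculans opsin Mac (a light-driven proton pump) and EYFP. A WPRE follows to enhance transcript expression, and then a human growth hormone polyadenylation signal. The luciferase emits light when given its substrate, and this light activates the tethered opsin. Neuronal silencing can therefore be triggered chemically or by external illumination, while EYFP reports expression and localisation.

The two feature tables differ slightly. The GenBank record is 7,010 bp, leaves the luciferase and opsin unannotated and labels the fluorescent protein as EGFP. The sequencing-derived record is 7,086 nt and identifies the Gaussia luciferase and EYFP. It matches the opsin region to a related fungal opsin, detects a short Kir2.1 (KCNJ2)-derived segment just before EYFP, which is possibly a trafficking signal, and shows only fragmentary matches for the 5′ ITR. Its CaMKII promoter fragment hit lies inside the fusion region and is probably a spurious match.
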