Addgene plasmid #114100: pAAV-hSyn-iLMO (slGLuc-Mac-EYFP)
Purpose: fusion protein of Gaussia luciferase variant superluminescent, Leptosphaeria maculans opsin, and enhanced yellow fluorescent protein for bioluminescent optogenetics
Depositing lab: Ute Hochgeschwender. Depositing organization: Central Michigan University. Publication: Luminopsins integrate opto- and chemogenetics by using physical and biological light sources for opsin activation. Berglund K, Clissold K, Li HE, Wen L, Park SY, Gleixner J, Klein ME, Lu D, Barter JW, Rossi MA, Augustine GJ, Yin HH, Hochgeschwender U. Proc Natl Acad Sci U S A. 2016 Jan 19;113(3):E358-67. doi: 10.1073/pnas.1510899113. Epub 2016 Jan 5. PubMed 26733686.
Backbone
  Vector backbone: pAAV
  Backbone size w/o insert (bp): 4563
  Total vector size (bp): 7010
  Vector type: Mammalian Expression, AAV
Growth in bacteria
  Bacterial resistance: Ampicillin, 100 μg/mL
  Growth temperature: 37°C
  Growth strain: NEB Stable
  Copy number: Low Copy
Gene/Insert 1
  Gene/Insert name: Gaussia luciferase, superluminescent; Leptosphaeria maculans opsin; EYFP (alt names: slGLuc-Mac-EYFP; iLMO)
  Species: Synthetic; Leptosphaeria maculans
  Promoter: hSyn
  Cloning method: Restriction Enzyme; 5′ cloning site SacI (not destroyed); 3′ cloning site EcoRI (not destroyed)
  Sequencing primers: 5′ ACTGAAGGCGCGCTGACGTCACT; 3′ CATAGCGTAAAAGGAGCAACA
Gene/Insert 2
  Gene/Insert name: Leptosphaeria maculans (alt name: Mac)
Gene/Insert 3
  Gene/Insert name: Enhanced Yellow Fluorescent Protein (alt name: EYFP)
Terms and licenses: Academic/Nonprofit Terms; Industry Terms: Not Available to Industry
How to cite: pAAV-hSyn-iLMO (slGLuc-Mac-EYFP) was a gift from Ute Hochgeschwender (Addgene plasmid # 114100 ; http://n2t.net/addgene:114100 ; RRID:Addgene_114100)
